Addgene plasmid #147605: pAc5.1B-EGFP-Dm4E-T-Y10AL15A_T
Purpose: Insect Expression of Dm4E-T-Y10AL15A
Depositing lab: Elisa Izaurralde. Depositing organization: Max Planck Institute for Developmental Biology. Publication: 4E-BPs require non-canonical 4E-binding motifs and a lateral surface of eIF4E to repress translation. Igreja C, Peter D, Weiler C, Izaurralde E. Nat Commun. 2014 Sep 2;5:4790. doi: 10.1038/ncomms5790. PubMed 25179781.
Backbone
  Vector backbone: Unknown
  Vector type: Insect Expression
Growth in bacteria
  Bacterial resistance: Ampicillin, 100 μg/mL
  Growth temperature: 37°C
  Growth strain: DH5alpha
  Copy number: Low Copy
Gene/Insert
  Gene/Insert name: Dm4E-T-Y10AL15A
  Species: D. melanogaster (fly)
  Entrez Gene: 4E-T (a.k.a. Dmel_CG32016, CG11097, CG11232, CG32016, Dm4E-T, Dmel\CG32016)
  Cloning method: Unknown
Terms and licenses: Academic/Nonprofit Terms; Industry Terms: Not Available to Industry
Depositor comments: ORF extracted from CG32016 isoform C. NCBI:NM_166798.1 one variation L127S annotated as EST Plasmids from this collection were made available to the research community and donated after the lab closed. Please note that the sequence provided by the depositing laboratory may be theoretical/predicted or based on Sanger sequencing results. There may be discrepancies between sequencing results obtained by Addgene and the depositor sequence. If an Addgene verified sequence is not available, please contact before placing your order to request that our lab fully sequence the plasmid.
How to cite: pAc5.1B-EGFP-Dm4E-T-Y10AL15A_T was a gift from Elisa Izaurralde (Addgene plasmid # 147605 ; http://n2t.net/addgene:147605 ; RRID:Addgene_147605)
