[The description below was written by a language model from this plasmid's Addgene catalogue record and pLannotate feature annotations shown in this document.]
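Description:
pAc5.1B-EGFP-Dm4E-T-Y10AL15A_T is a 9.1 kb insect-cell expression plasmid. The catalogue lists its backbone as unknown, but the name and annotated parts point to a pAc5.1-type vector. In bacteria it is propagated through a ColE1/pUC-type origin and selected with ampicillin via the β-lactamase gene and its bla promoter. The repository lists it as low copy, although the annotated origin is of the high-copy class. No selectable marker for insect cells is annotated. Short fragments of a tetracycline resistance gene and of SV40 large T antigen also appear in the feature table; these are presumably non-functional backbone remnants.

Expression is driven by the Drosophila melanogaster actin 5C (Ac5) promoter, a strong constitutive promoter commonly used in fly cell lines. It is followed by an EGFP coding sequence and then the roughly 3 kb open reading frame of Drosophila 4E-T (CG32016), so the protein is evidently made as an N-terminal EGFP fusion. A V5 epitope tag sequence lies downstream of the insert, but the record does not say whether it is in frame or preceded by a stop codon. An SV40 polyadenylation signal follows. The ORF derives from isoform C and carries an L127S variation that the depositor notes is supported by EST data.

4E-T is an eIF4E-binding protein associated with translational regulation and mRNA storage in P-bodies. The insert carries the substitutions Y10A and L15A. Given the associated study of how 4E-binding proteins engage eIF4E to repress translation, these probably alter an eIF4E-binding motif, though the record does not state this. The construct suits fluorescence localisation or GFP-based interaction assays that compare the mutant with wild-type 4E-T.
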