Features (pLannotate 1.2.2; 10 found; start..end, strand, type, name):
     56..2568    +  promoter       Ac5 promoter: Drosophila melanogaster actin 5C promoter
   2588..3304    +  CDS            EGFP: EGFP is a basic (constitutively fluorescent) green fluorescent protein published in 1996, derived from Aequorea victoria. It is reported to be a rapidly-maturing weak dimer with moderate acid sensitivity.
   3320..6349    +  CDS            4E-T: 4ET_DROME - Experimental evidence at protein level: Swiss-Prot protein existence level 1. eIF4E1-binding protein that regulates translation and stability of mRNAs in processing bodies (P-bodies) (By similarity). Probably plays a role in P-bodies to coordinate the storage of translationally inactive mRNAs in the cytoplasm and prevent their degradation (By similarity). Acts as a binding platform for multiple RNA-binding proteins. Required for the formation of P-bodies (By similarity). From Drosophila melanogaster (Fruit fly).
   6389..6430    +  CDS            V5 tag: epitope tag from simian virus 5
   6530..6664    -  polyA_signal   SV40 poly(A) signal: SV40 polyadenylation signal
   6687..6771    -  CDS            large T antigen (fragment): large T antigen from SV40 (simian virus 40)
   6772..7242    +  CDS            TcR (fragment): tetracycline efflux protein; tet; confers resistance to tetracycline
   7286..7874    -  rep_origin     ori: high-copy-number ColE1/pMB1/pBR322/pUC origin of replication
   8045..8905    -  CDS            AmpR: β-lactamase; bla; confers resistance to ampicillin, carbenicillin, and related antibiotics
   8906..9010    -  promoter       AmpR promoter: bla
>Addgene plasmid #147605 | pAc5.1B-EGFP-Dm4E-T-Y10AL15A_T | depositor full sequence | sequence record 290052 | Full Sequence
CTTCAAGGAATTAATTCTATATTCTAAAAACACAAATGATACTTCTAAAAAAAATCATGAATGGCATCAA
CTCTGAATCAAATCTTTGCAGATGCACCTACTTCTCATTTCCACTGTCACATCATTTTTCCAGATCTCGC
TGCCTGTTATGTGGCCCACAAACCAAGACACGTTTTATGGCCATTAAAGCTGGCTGATCGTCGCCAAACA
CCAAATACATATCAATATGTACATTCGAGAAAGAAGCGATCAAAGAAGCGTCTTCGGGCGAGTAGGAGAA
TGCGGAGGAGAAGGAGAACGAGCTGATCTAGTATCTCTCCACAATCCAATGCCAACTGACCAACTGGCCA
TATTCGGAGCAATTTGAAGCCAATTTCCATCGCCTGGCGATCGCTCCATTCTTGGCTATATGTTTTTCAC
CGTTCCCGGGGCCATTTTCAAAGACTCGTCGGTAAGATAAGATTGTGTCACTCGCTGTCTCTCTTCATTT
GTCGAAGAATGCTGAGGAATTTCGCGATGACGTCGGCGAGTATTTTGAAGAATGAGAATAATTTGTATTT
ATACGAAAATCAGTTAGTGGAATTTTCTACAAAAACATGTTATCTATAGATAATTTTGTTGCAAAATATG
TTGACTATGACAAAGATTGTATGTATATACCTTTAATGTATTCTCATTTTCTTATGTATTTATAATGGCA
ATGATGATACTGATGATATTTTAAGATGATGCCAGACCACAGGCTGATTTCTGCGTCTTTTGCCGAACGC
AGTGCATGTGCGGTTGTTGTTTTTTGGAATAGTTTCAATTTTCGGACTGTCCGCTTTGATTTCAGTTTCT
TGGCTTATTCAAAAAGCAAAGTAAAGCCAAAAAAGCGAGATGGCAATACCAAATGCGGCAAAACGGTAGT
GGAAGGAAAGGGGTGCGGGGCAGCGGAAGGAAGGGTGGGGCGGGGCGTGGCGGGGTCTGTGGCTGGGCGC
GACGTCACCGACGTTGGAGCCACTCCTTTGACCATGTGTGCGTGTGTGTATTATTCGTGTCTCGCCACTC
GCCGGTTGTTTTTTTCTTTTTATCTCGCTCTCTCTAGCGCCATCTCGTACGCATGCTCAACGCACCGCAT
GTTGCCGTGTCCTTTATGCGTCATTTTGGCTCGAAATAGGCAATTATTTAAACAAAGATTAGTCAACGAA
AACGCTAAAATAAATAAGTCTACAATATGGTTACTTATTGCCATGTGTGTGCAGCCAACGATAGCAACAA
AAGCAACAACACAGTGGCTTTCCCTCTTTCACTTTTTGTTTGCAAGCGCGTGCGAGCAAGACGGCACGAC
CGGCAAACGCAATTACGCTGACAAAGAGCAGACGAAGTTTTGGCCGAAAAACATCAAGGCGCCTGATACG
AATGCATTTGCAATAACAATTGCGATATTTAATATTGTTTATGAAGCTGTTTGACTTCAAAACACACAAA
AAAAAAAATAAAACAAATTATTTGAAAGAGAATTAGGAATCGGACAGCTTATCGTTACGGGCTAACAGCA
CACCGAGACGAAATAGCTTACCTGACGTCACAGCCTCTGGAAGAACTGCCGCCAAGCAGAGAGAGAGAGA
AAAAGAGGGAGAGCAGCTTAGACCGCATGTGCTTGTGTGTGAGGCGTCTCTCTCTTCGTCTCCTGTTTGC
GCAAACGCATAGACTGCACTGAGAAAATCGATTACCTATTTTTTATGAATGAATATTTGCACTATTACTA
TTCAAAACTATTAAGATAGCAATCACATTCAATAGCCAAATACTATACCACCTGAGCGATGCAACGAAAT
GATCAATTTGAGCAAAAATGCTGCATATTTAGGACGGCATCATTATAGAAATGCTTCTTGCTGTGTACTT
TTCTCTCGTCTGGCAGCTGTTTCGCCGTTATTGTTAAAACCGGCTTAAGTTAGGTGTGTTTTCTACGACT
AGTGATGCCCCTACTAGAAGATGTGTGTTGCACAAATGTCCCTGAATAACCAATTTGAAGTGCAGATAGC
AGTAAACGTAAGCTAATATGAATATTATTTAACTGTAATGTTTTAATATCGCTGGACATTACTAATAAAC
CCACTATAAACACATGTACATATGTATGTTTTGGCATACAATGAGTAGTTGGGGAAAAAATGTGTAAAAG
CACCGTGACCATCACAGCATAAAGATAACCAGCTGAAGTATCGAATATGAGTAACCCCCAAATTGAATCA
CATGCCGCAACTGATAGGACCCATGGAAGTACACTCTTCATGGCGATATACAAGACACACACAAGCACGA
ACACCCAGTTGCGGAGGAAATTCTCCGTAAATGAAAACCCAATCGGCGAACAATTCATACCCATATATGG
TAAAAGTTTTGAACGCGACTTGAGAGCGGAGAGCATTGCGGCTGATAAGGTTTTAGCGCTAAGCGGGCTT
TATAAAACGGGCTGCGGGACCAGTTTTCATATCACTACCGTTTGAGTTCTTGTGCTGTGTGGATACTCCT
CCCGACACAAAGCCGCTCCATCAGCCAGCAGTCGTCTAATCCAGAGACCCCGGATCGGGGTACCAACATG
GTGAGCAAGGGCGAGGAGCTGTTCACCGGGGTGGTGCCCATCCTGGTCGAGCTGGACGGCGACGTAAACG
GCCACAAGTTCAGCGTGTCCGGCGAGGGCGAGGGCGATGCCACCTACGGCAAGCTGACCCTGAAGTTCAT
CTGCACCACCGGCAAGCTGCCCGTGCCCTGGCCCACCCTCGTGACCACCCTGACCTACGGCGTGCAGTGC
TTCAGCCGCTACCCCGACCACATGAAGCAGCACGACTTCTTCAAGTCCGCCATGCCCGAAGGCTACGTCC
AGGAGCGCACCATCTTCTTCAAGGACGACGGCAACTACAAGACCCGCGCCGAGGTGAAGTTCGAGGGCGA
CACCCTGGTGAACCGCATCGAGCTGAAGGGCATCGACTTCAAGGAGGACGGCAACATCCTGGGGCACAAG
CTGGAGTACAACTACAACAGCCACAACGTCTATATCATGGCCGACAAGCAGAAGAACGGCATCAAGGTGA
ACTTCAAGATCCGCCACAACATCGAGGACGGCAGCGTGCAGCTCGCCGACCACTACCAGCAGAACACCCC
CATCGGCGACGGCCCCGTGCTGCTGCCCGACAACCACTACCTGAGCACCCAGTCCGCCCTGAGCAAAGAC
CCCAACGAGAAGCGCGATCACATGGTCCTGCTGGAGTTCGTGACCGCCGCCGGGATCACTCTCGGCATGG
ACGAGCTGTACAAGCCAAGCTTGAATTCTATGGATACATCAAAGATTAGTGCCAGGGCCTCGAAAGTAGA
CGCGTTAGCTCTAAGATATGAAGGTAAAAGTCGACAGCGCCCGCAATGTTCAACACGACTTGAATTGCAG
ACGCTAGGTTTTTGGAAAATTAATCTGAACACAGCTGCGTTAACCGTGTCCAGCGCCTATTCTAATCAAA
ACAAGAATCGACTTTCTCCAGAAGCAGATAACTCGAGCTTAATTTGTTCCAATAGTAGCTCAATAAGTTC
ACGTCGCGCTATGAGAAATCGAGAACGGGCAAACAACTATTACCAGCGCTTCGTACCTACCGATTCTCTT
CTAATAAGTGGGGAGGATAAAGATAAGGATGCGCTTTCTCATGGACAGCCCTATAAGTCGAATATCATCG
ATCACCGTAGCATATCATCTTCACATTTAATGCCGGCATTTGCAAAGAGGCGTTTTGTCATATCGAAAGG
CAGCAACAGCGAGGAAAGCAACGAGGGGATAAACACTTGTGCAAGCAAGGGCAAGGCAGCCAGTTCGCCT
AGCCGTAAGGGTAGCGAGTTGGATACTGCTGAGACATGTTTGAATTTTGTTCAGCCGGATCACGACCAAT
GCATGTCATCTTCACCTACATTTTCAACATCCCGCCAAGAAAGGCGGATTGGTAGCGGTCGGCTGTTGCC
AAGAAGTGATAATTGGGATTACAAAAACGAAAAGACCGTAGAAGCCAGCATTGAGAATGAAAAGGAAACA
TCTCCAAATGGATCTGGAAGTACAAGCAGTCTTAATCAGCACAATCAAAGCCAACATCGTTCTCGAACAT
TCAGTGGAAGGTTAGTTGAACGTGTTCCCGAAGTCACAGATCGTCGTTTTCAATATGACTCCAAAAAGTC
TTTTGATCGTCAGGGAATTAATAATCGACGCATTTCTGGTAAGGAGCCTTTCAGTACTCAAAGCCGAAGC
AAGCGTGGCAATTCCTATCTCATTCACGAAGAACCTGAATGGTTCAGTGCAGGACCTAAATCACAGCTAG
AAACTATTGATCTACACGGGTTTGAAGACCTGGAAAAAAACGAAGAGCGATCCGTAACTGAAGATAAAAA
TAATCAAATTCAACAACTTGATAAAAATTTAGACGCGCAAGCAAGCAAAGATGAAGCTTCGATGAGAAAC
AGCAATGATAGTTTAAATTTCCGCGAAGTCATTCCAAGTGATGAAAAGAAGCACACTGACGAAAATGTAG
TGACTTCTATTCAAAACTCAACAGATCTCGGCCATCCCAATAAAAACAAACCAATTCAGATGCAGCCCAG
TCAGAATCCTGAAAGTGAATTTAATTTTGATGCCTTTCTTAATATGCATCCCTTGGATAATTCCGTTTTG
AGTAATGATGAAACTGGAAAAAGTGACTCAAAAGGAACATCCCGTTTTAGCCGATGGTTTCGACAAAAAG
AAGCTGCAAATAATAATGAGTTTCCAGGGTTTCGGGAATCGCATGCTCAAGAAAAACGTGGTATTCCAAG
TGTTAAGGATCTGGAAGCTCAAATGATAAAAGTGGATATGAGGACTGATTTAATAAATCCAATAGCAGGG
TCATTATGTCAGACAGTGCAAATGGAAAAACCTATTGCTAGAGACACTGAGGCATTCAAAAAACTTTTGC
AACAGTTGGGTTCTCAAGCCAGGCAGCATCATCCATGCAACGACGATTGTCGTACAATAAACCTCTCAAA
TATAGCAAATCATGTACACCTTGAGTCAAAATTACATCAAAAAATAAATGATGGTCATTTGCAGCAACCA
GAGTTAAGTGTTAACGTGCCAACCATGCCAACTAGTAGTCATGTATTTTTGCAAAAGCGTTTGGAAATCC
AACATTTAATTCAAAGACTTCATTGTGGAGACGTTTCACATGATTTTTTGGAAAAAGAATTGGATAATCC
CAGCACCCCAGCAGCCACAAAGGATGTCATTGCCACAGTGTTGAATGAATATTCTCATTCTAAAAGAAAT
CCGGTGGTCACAGGCGATCCCAATATTTTTACCCAACAATCGTTTCTTCAGCCTCAATCAGTCCATCAGC
ACTACTCTCAAGAATTGCATTCGCAAAATACTGCTAACCATACGATTAATCAGCTAATTTCCCACGGTAA
CTCTCCAACTCCGTTGGCATTTACTCCTACTTCAGTTTTAAGAAAAATGACAGCCGATAAGGATACGCAA
TCACCAAGCACTTATTGTCAGAACCCACAATATCATGTACACCAACAAAATGCCAAGCAAGTCGGTACTC
GTGAGAACGTACTTGAGCCACAGCTGACCGCAACAATGGCTGTACAGCCCCGAATGATATTAGGCGGTGG
AAACTTTGCCATTGGCCAAAACAATCAACATTTGTCTCCCAACATGTCACAAAGTCGTAATCAACAAGTG
TTAAAGTGGACTTCTGGCAATATGCAAATGGTCCACGGAAAAACATTTGGCCGACCTATTCTGAAAGGAG
GTCTTAATTCAATGCCGCATTCCAATTCTGCACTTCCTTTTACTGCCCATAAAATTGAAATGCAACCCAT
TCATCAACCACATCTACAGCAGCAGCAACATAGATTTAAAGCAGTTCAATCTGTGGAATCAAATCTGAAT
ACCGAAAGTGTTCACCAAAACATTACATCTCCTGTTGGATGGCACCAACTTTACATGCAACATCAGCAAC
AACATCATCACACACGACAGCAGCTTAGTCAAAGAGTGATTTATGGAGAAATGCACCGTCAATCAAATCC
ACAAATGTCTCCGCCAGTCCCAGGTTTTTCTGACAGCTCCGATTCCGGTAATGTGATCAAAGCAAACAGC
CTCACATCTCCTAGCTACCAGAGAGATGAGAGGATTTCATCACCAACCAATCAATTGGCGCAATGGTTTT
CCCCTGAGCTTCTTGCAAAAGCCTCTGCTGGAAAACTGCCACTTTTAAATGTGAACCAAGCACTCAGTTT
GGAAGAATTTGAACGAAGCATTCAACATTCCTCAGGCGTCGTGCATAACTAAGGCGGCCGCTCGAGTCTA
GAGGGCCCGCGGTTCGAAGGTAAGCCTATCCCTAACCCTCTCCTCGGTCTCGATTCTACGCGTACCGGTC
ATCATCACCATCACCATTGAGTTTAAACCCGCTGATCAGCCTCGACTGTGCCTTCTAAGGCCTGAGCTCG
CTGATCAGCCTCGATCGAGGATCCAGACATGATAAGATACATTGATGAGTTTGGACAAACCACAACTAGA
ATGCAGTGAAAAAAATGCTTTATTTGTGAAATTTGTGATGCTATTGCTTTATTTGTAACCATTATAAGCT
GCAATAAACAAGTTAACAACAACAATTGCATTCATTTTATGTTTCAGGTTCAGGGGGAGGTGTGGGAGGT
TTTTTAAAGCAAGTAAAACCTCTACAAATGTGGTATGGCTGATTATGATCAGTCGACCGATGCCCTTGAG
AGCCTTCAACCCAGTCAGCTCCTTCCGGTGGGCGCGGGGCATGACTATCGTCGCCGCACTTATGACTGTC
TTCTTTATCATGCAACTCGTAGGACAGGTGCCGGCAGCGCTCTGGGTCATTTTCGGCGAGGACCGCTTTC
GCTGGAGCGCGACGATGATCGGCCTGTCGCTTGCGGTATTCGGAATCTTGCACGCCCTCGCTCAAGCCTT
CGTCACTGGTCCCGCCACCAAACGTTTCGGCGAGAAGCAGGCCATTATCGCCGGCATGGCGGCCGACGCG
CTGGGCTACGTCTTGCTGGCGTTCGCGACGCGAGGCTGGATGGCCTTCCCCATTATGATTCTTCTCGCTT
CCGGCGGCATCGGGATGCCCGCGTTGCAGGCCATGCTGTCCAGGCAGGTAGATGACGACCATCAGGGACA
GCTTCAAGGATCGCTCGCGGCTCTTACCAGCCAGCAAAAGGCCAGGAACCGTAAAAAGGCCGCGTTGCTG
GCGTTTTTCCATAGGCTCCGCCCCCCTGACGAGCATCACAAAAATCGACGCTCAAGTCAGAGGTGGCGAA
ACCCGACAGGACTATAAAGATACCAGGCGTTTCCCCCTGGAAGCTCCCTCGTGCGCTCTCCTGTTCCGAC
CCTGCCGCTTACCGGATACCTGTCCGCCTTTCTCCCTTCGGGAAGCGTGGCGCTTTCTCAATGCTCACGC
TGTAGGTATCTCAGTTCGGTGTAGGTCGTTCGCTCCAAGCTGGGCTGTGTGCACGAACCCCCCGTTCAGC
CCGACCGCTGCGCCTTATCCGGTAACTATCGTCTTGAGTCCAACCCGGTAAGACACGACTTATCGCCACT
GGCAGCAGCCACTGGTAACAGGATTAGCAGAGCGAGGTATGTAGGCGGTGCTACAGAGTTCTTGAAGTGG
TGGCCTAACTACGGCTACACTAGAAGGACAGTATTTGGTATCTGCGCTCTGCTGAAGCCAGTTACCTTCG
GAAAAAGAGTTGGTAGCTCTTGATCCGGCAAACAAACCACCGCTGGTAGCGGTGGTTTTTTTGTTTGCAA
GCAGCAGATTACGCGCAGAAAAAAAGGATCTCAAGAAGATCCTTTGATCTTTTCTACGGGGTCTGACGCT
CAGTGGAACGAAAACTCACGTTAAGGGATTTTGGTCATGAGATTATCAAAAAGGATCTTCACCTAGATCC
TTTTAAATTAAAAATGAAGTTTTAAATCAATCTAAAGTATATATGAGTAAACTTGGTCTGACAGTTACCA
ATGCTTAATCAGTGAGGCACCTATCTCAGCGATCTGTCTATTTCGTTCATCCATAGTTGCCTGACTCCCC
GTCGTGTAGATAACTACGATACGGGAGGGCTTACCATCTGGCCCCAGTGCTGCAATGATACCGCGAGACC
CACGCTCACCGGCTCCAGATTTATCAGCAATAAACCAGCCAGCCGGAAGGGCCGAGCGCAGAAGTGGTCC
TGCAACTTTATCCGCCTCCATCCAGTCTATTAATTGTTGCCGGGAAGCTAGAGTAAGTAGTTCGCCAGTT
AATAGTTTGCGCAACGTTGTTGCCATTGCTGCAGGCATCGTGGTGTCACGCTCGTCGTTTGGTATGGCTT
CATTCAGCTCCGGTTCCCAACGATCAAGGCGAGTTACATGATCCCCCATGTTGTGCAAAAAAGCGGTTAG
CTCCTTCGGTCCTCCGATCGTTGTCAGAAGTAAGTTGGCCGCAGTGTTATCACTCATGGTTATGGCAGCA
CTGCATAATTCTCTTACTGTCATGCCATCCGTAAGATGCTTTTCTGTGACTGGTGAGTACTCAACCAAGT
CATTCTGAGAATAGTGTATGCGGCGACCGAGTTGCTCTTGCCCGGCGTCAACACGGGATAATACCGCGCC
ACATAGCAGAACTTTAAAAGTGCTCATCATTGGAAAACGTTCTTCGGGGCGAAAACTCTCAAGGATCTTA
CCGCTGTTGAGATCCAGTTCGATGTAACCCACTCGTGCACCCAACTGATCTTCAGCATCTTTTACTTTCA
CCAGCGTTTCTGGGTGAGCAAAAACAGGAAGGCAAAATGCCGCAAAAAAGGGAATAAGGGCGACACGGAA
ATGTTGAATACTCATACTCTTCCTTTTTCAATATTATTGAAGCATTTATCAGGGTTATTGTCTCATGAGC
GGATACATATTTGAATGTATTTAGAAAAATAAACAAATAGGGGTTCCGCGCACATTTCCCCGAAAAGTGC
CACCTGACGTCTAAGAAACCATTATTATCATGACATTAACCTATAAAAATAGGCGTATCACGAGGCCCTT
TCGT
